>Addgene plasmid #66371 | GPR68-Tango | addgene full sequence | sequence record 358136 | Addgene NGS Result
GACGGATCGGGAGATCTCCCGATCCCCTATGGTGCACTCTCAGTACAATCTGCTCTGATGCCGCATAGTT
AAGCCAGTATCTGCTCCCTGCTTGTGTGTTGGAGGTCGCTGAGTAGTGCGCGAGCAAAATTTAAGCTACA
ACAAGGCAAGGCTTGACCGACAATTGCATGAAGAATCTGCTTAGGGTTAGGCGTTTTGCGCTGCTTCGCG
ATGTACGGGCCAGATATACGCGTTGACATTGATTATTGACTAGTTATTAATAGTAATCAATTACGGGGTC
ATTAGTTCATAGCCCATATATGGAGTTCCGCGTTACATAACTTACGGTAAATGGCCCGCCTGGCTGACCG
CCCAACGACCCCCGCCCATTGACGTCAATAATGACGTATGTTCCCATAGTAACGCCAATAGGGACTTTCC
ATTGACGTCAATGGGTGGAGTATTTACGGTAAACTGCCCACTTGGCAGTACATCAAGTGTATCATATGCC
AAGTACGCCCCCTATTGACGTCAATGACGGTAAATGGCCCGCCTGGCATTATGCCCAGTACATGACCTTA
TGGGACTTTCCTACTTGGCAGTACATCTACGTATTAGTCATCGCTATTACCATGGTGATGCGGTTTTGGC
AGTACATCAATGGGCGTGGATAGCGGTTTGACTCACGGGGATTTCCAAGTCTCCACCCCATTGACGTCAA
TGGGAGTTTGTTTTGGCACCAAAATCAACGGGACTTTCCAAAATGTCGTAACAACTCCGCCCCATTGACG
CAAATGGGCGGTAGGCGTGTACGGTGGGAGGTCTATATAAGCAGAGCTCTCTGGCTAACTAGAGAACCCA
CTGCTTACTGGCTTATCGAAATTAATACGACTCACTATAGGGAGACCCAAGCTGGCTAGCGTTTAAACTT
AAGCTTGGTACCGAGCTCGGATCCACTAGTCCAGTGTGGTGGAATTCTGCAGATATCCAGCACAGTGGCG
GCCGCGCCACCATGAAGACGATCATCGCCCTGAGCTACATCTTCTGCCTGGTATTCGCCGACTACAAGGA
CGATGATGACGCCAGCATCGATATGGGGAACATCACTGCCGACAATAGCTCCATGAGCTGTACCATCGAC
CACACTATCCACCAGACCCTCGCTCCCGTGGTTTACGTTACGGTACTTGTCGTAGGCTTCCCTGCCAACT
GCCTCAGTCTCTACTTTGGGTACCTGCAGATAAAAGCTCGCAACGAGTTGGGAGTGTACTTGTGCAACCT
GACAGTGGCAGACCTGTTCTACATATGCTCCCTTCCCTTTTGGCTGCAGTACGTCCTCCAGCATGATAAT
TGGTCCCATGGTGACCTGAGCTGCCAAGTGTGCGGGATTCTTCTTTATGAGAATATCTACATTTCCGTGG
GATTCCTTTGCTGCATCAGCGTGGACCGCTACCTGGCCGTAGCCCATCCTTTCCGATTCCACCAGTTCCG
GACACTCAAGGCTGCAGTGGGGGTTAGCGTGGTGATCTGGGCTAAAGAACTCCTGACCTCAATATACTTC
TTGATGCACGAGGAAGTGATCGAGGACGAGAATCAGCACAGGGTCTGCTTCGAGCACTACCCTATTCAAG
CTTGGCAGCGAGCTATCAATTACTACAGATTTCTCGTGGGGTTCCTGTTTCCTATCTGTCTGCTGCTGGC
CTCCTACCAGGGAATCCTGCGAGCCGTTCGCCGCAGCCATGGTACTCAGAAATCTCGCAAAGACCAAATT
CAGAGACTTGTGCTCAGCACTGTGGTCATTTTCCTCGCGTGCTTCCTGCCATATCATGTGTTGCTGCTGG
TCAGAAGCGTGTGGGAGGCATCTTGTGACTTCGCCAAGGGAGTCTTTAACGCCTATCATTTCAGTCTCCT
TCTGACATCTTTCAATTGTGTCGCCGATCCTGTGCTCTATTGCTTCGTTTCCGAAACAACTCATAGGGAT
CTTGCACGCCTCCGCGGAGCTTGCCTGGCCTTCCTTACATGTTCAAGGACCGGCAGGGCACGCGAAGCAT
ATCCGCTGGGTGCCCCAGAGGCTTCTGGTAAGTCAGGCGCGCAAGGAGAGGAGCCGGAACTGCTTACCAA
GCTCCACCCCGCTTTTCAAACCCCCAACTCCCCCGGGTCCGGCGGCTTTCCAACCGGGAGACTTGCAATC
GATACCGGTGGACGCACCCCACCCAGCCTGGGTCCCCAAGATGAGTCCTGCACCACCGCCAGCTCCTCCC
TGGCCAAGGACACTTCATCGACCGGTGAGAACCTGTACTTCCAGCTAAGATTAGATAAAAGTAAAGTGAT
TAACAGCGCATTAGAGCTGCTTAATGAGGTCGGAATCGAAGGTTTAACAACCCGTAAACTCGCCCAGAAG
CTAGGTGTAGAGCAGCCTACATTGTATTGGCATGTAAAAAATAAGCGGGCTTTGCTCGACGCCTTAGCCA
TTGAGATGTTAGATAGGCACCATACTCACTTTTGCCCTTTAGAAGGGGAAAGCTGGCAAGATTTTTTACG
TAATAACGCTAAAAGTTTTAGATGTGCTTTACTAAGTCATCGCGATGGAGCAAAAGTACATTTAGGTACA
CGGCCTACAGAAAAACAGTATGAAACTCTCGAAAATCAATTAGCCTTTTTATGCCAACAAGGTTTTTCAC
TAGAGAATGCATTATATGCACTCAGCGCTGTGGGGCATTTTACTTTAGGTTGCGTATTGGAAGATCAAGA
GCATCAAGTCGCTAAAGAAGAAAGGGAAACACCTACTACTGATAGTATGCCGCCATTATTACGACAAGCT
ATCGAATTATTTGATCACCAAGGTGCAGAGCCAGCCTTCTTATTCGGCCTTGAATTGATCATATGCGGAT
TAGAAAAACAACTTAAATGTGAAAGTGGGTCCGCGTACAGCCGCGCGCGTACGAAAAACAATTACGGGTC
TACCATCGAGGGCCTGCTCGATCTCCCGGACGACGACGCCCCCGAAGAGGCGGGGCTGGCGGCTCCGCGC
CTGTCCTTTCTCCCCGCGGGACACACGCGCAGACTGTCGACGGCCCCCCCGACCGATGTCAGCCTGGGGG
ACGAGCTCCACTTAGACGGCGAGGACGTGGCGATGGCGCATGCCGACGCGCTAGACGATTTCGATCTGGA
CATGTTGGGGGACGGGGATTCCCCGGGTCCGGGATTTACCCCCCACGACTCCGCCCCCTACGGCGCTCTG
GATATGGCCGACTTCGAGTTTGAGCAGATGTTTACCGATGCCCTTGGAATTGACGAGTACGGTGGGTAGT
CTAGAGGGCCCGTTTAAACCCGCTGATCAGCCTCGACTGTGCCTTCTAGTTGCCAGCCATCTGTTGTTTG
CCCCTCCCCCGTGCCTTCCTTGACCCTGGAAGGTGCCACTCCCACTGTCCTTTCCTAATAAAATGAGGAA
ATTGCATCGCATTGTCTGAGTAGGTGTCATTCTATTCTGGGGGGTGGGGTGGGGCAGGACAGCAAGGGGG
AGGATTGGGAAGACAATAGCAGGCATGCTGGGGATGCGGTGGGCTCTATGGCTTCTGAGGCGGAAAGAAC
CAGCTGGGGCTCTAGGGGGTATCCCC
[124 nt withheld, positions 3597-3720]
C
[91 nt withheld, positions 3722-3812]
A
[49 nt withheld, positions 3814-3862]
CCTTTGACGTTGGAGTCCACGTTCTTT
[37 nt withheld, positions 3890-3926]
ACCCTATCTCGGTCTATTCTTTTGATTTATAAGGGATTTTGCCGATTTCGGCCTATTGGTTAAAAAATGA
GCTGATTTAACAAAAATTTAACGCGAATTAATTCTGTGGAATGTGTGTCAGTTAGGGTGTGGAAAGTCCC
CAGGCTCCCCAGCAGGCAGAAGTATGCAAAGCATGCATCTCAATTAGTCAGCAACCAGGTGTGGAAAGTC
CCCAGGCTCCCCAGCAGGCAGAAGTATGCAAAGCATGCATCTCAATTAGTCAGCAACCATAGTCCCGCCC
CTAACTCCGCCCATCCCGCCCCTAACTCCGCCCAGTTCCGCCCATTCTCCGCCCCATGGCTGACTAATTT
TTTTTATTTATGCAGAGGCCGAGGCCGCCTCTGCCTCTGAGCTATTCCAGAAGTAGTGAGGAGGCTTTTT
TGGAGGCCTAGGCTTTTGCAAAAAGCTCCCGGGAGCTTGTATATCCATTTTCGGATCTGATCAAGAGACA
GGATGAGGATCGTTTCGCATGATTGAACAAGATGGATTGCACGCAGGTTCTCCGGCCGCTTGGGTGGAGA
GGCTATTCGGCTATGACTGGGCACAACAGACAATCGGCTGCTCTGATGCCGCCGTGTTCCGGCTGTCAGC
GCAGGGGCGCCCGGTTCTTTTTGTCAAGACCGACCTGTCCGGTGCCCTGAATGAACTGCAGGACGAGGCA
GCGCGGCTATCGTGGCTGGCCACGACGGGCGTTCCTTGCGCAGCTGTGCTCGACGTTGTCACTGAAGCGG
GAAGGGACTGGCTGCTATTGGGCGAAGTGCCGGGGCAGGATCTCCTGTCATCTCACCTTGCTCCTGCCGA
GAAAGTATCCATCATGGCTGATGCAATGCGGCGGCTGCATACGCTTGATCCGGCTACCTGCCCATTCGAC
CACCAAGCGAAACATCGCATCGAGCGAGCACGTACTCGGATGGAAGCCGGTCTTGTCGATCAGGATGATC
TGGACGAAGAGCATCAGGGGCTCGCGCCAGCCGAACTGTTCGCCAGGCTCAAGGCGCGCATGCCCGACGG
CGAGGATCTCGTCGTGACCCATGGCGATGCCTGCTTGCCGAATATCATGGTGGAAAATGGCCGCTTTTCT
GGATTCATCGACTGTGGCCGGCTGGGTGTGGCGGACCGCTATCAGGACATAGCGTTGGCTACCCGTGATA
TTGCTGAAGAGCTTGGCGGCGAATGGGCTGACCGCTTCCTCGTGCTTTACGGTATCGCCGCTCCCGATTC
GCAGCGCATCGCCTTCTATCGCCTTCTTGACGAGTTCTTCTGAGCGGGACTCTGGGGTTCGAAATGACCG
ACCAAGCGACGCCCAACCTGCCATCACGAGATTTCGATTCCACCGCCGCCTTCTATGAAAGGTTGGGCTT
CGGAATCGTTTTCCGGGACGCCGGCTGGATGATCCTCCAGCGCGGGGATCTCATGCTGGAGTTCTTCGCC
CACCCCAACTTGTTTATTGCAGCTTATAATGGTTACAAATAAAGCAATAGCATCACAAATTTCACAAATA
AAGCATTTTTTTCACTGCATTCTAGTTGTGGTTTGTCCAAACTCATCAATGTATCTTATCATGTCTGTAT
ACCGTCGACCTCTAGCTAGAGCTTGGCGTAATCATGGTCATAGCTGTTTCCTGTGTGAAATTGTTATCCG
CTCACAATTCCACACAACATACGAGCCGGAAGCATAAAGTGTAAAGCCTGGGGTGCCTAATGAGTGAGCT
AACTCACATTAATTGCGTTGCGCTCACTGCCCGCTTTCCAGTCGGGAAACCTGTCGTGCCAGCTGCATTA
ATGAATCGGCCAACGCGCGGGGAGAGGCGGTTTGCGTATTGGGCGCTCTTCCGCTTCCTCGCTCACTGAC
TCGCTGCGCTCGGTCGTTCGGCTGCGGCGAGCGGTATCAGCTCACTCAAAGGCGGTAATACGGTTATCCA
CAGAATCAGGGGATAACGCAGGAAAGAACATGTGAGCAAAAGGCCAGCAAAAGGCCAGGAACCGTAAAAA
GGCCGCGTTGCTGGCGTTTTTCCATAGGCTCCGCCCCCCTGACGAGCATCACAAAAATCGACGCTCAAGT
CAGAGGTGGCGAAACCCGACAGGACTATAAAGATACCAGGCGTTTCCCCCTGGAAGCTCCCTCGTGCGCT
CTCCTGTTCCGACCCTGCCGCTTACCGGATACCTGTCCGCCTTTCTCCCTTCGGGAAGCGTGGCGCTTTC
TCATAGCTCACGCTGTAGGTATCTCAGTTCGGTGTAGGTCGTTCGCTCCAAGCTGGGCTGTGTGCACGAA
CCCCCCGTTCAGCCCGACCGCTGCGCCTTATCCGGTAACTATCGTCTTGAGTCCAACCCGGTAAGACACG
ACTTATCGCCACTGGCAGCAGCCACTGGTAACAGGATTAGCAGAGCGAGGTATGTAGGCGGTGCTACAGA
GTTCTTGAAGTGGTGGCCTAACTACGGCTACACTAGAAGAACAGTATTTGGTATCTGCGCTCTGCTGAAG
CCAGTTACCTTCGGAAAAAGAGTTGGTAGCTCTTGATCCGGCAAACAAACCACCGCTGGTAGCGGTGGTT
TTTTTGTTTGCAAGCAGCAGATTACGCGCAGAAAAAAAGGATCTCAAGAAGATCCTTTGATCTTTTCTAC
GGGGTCTGACGCTCAGTGGAACGAAAACTCACGTTAAGGGATTTTGGTCATGAGATTATCAAAAAGGATC
TTCACCTAGATCCTTTTAAATTAAAAATGAAGTTTTAAATCAATCTAAAGTATATATGAGTAAACTTGGT
CTGACAGTTACCAATGCTTAATCAGTGAGGCACCTATCTCAGCGATCTGTCTATTTCGTTCATCCATAGT
TGCCTGACTCCCCGTCGTGTAGATAACTACGATACGGGAGGGCTTACCATCTGGCCCCAGTGCTGCAATG
ATACCGCGAGACCCACGCTCACCGGCTCCAGATTTATCAGCAATAAACCAGCCAGCCGGAAGGGCCGAGC
GCAGAAGTGGTCCTGCAACTTTATCCGCCTCCATCCAGTCTATTAATTGTTGCCGGGAAGCTAGAGTAAG
TAGTTCGCCAGTTAATAGTTTGCGCAACGTTGTTGCCATTGCTACAGGCATCGTGGTGTCACGCTCGTCG
TTTGGTATGGCTTCATTCAGCTCCGGTTCCCAACGATCAAGGCGAGTTACATGATCCCCCATGTTGTGCA
AAAAAGCGGTTAGCTCCTTCGGTCCTCCGATCGTTGTCAGAAGTAAGTTGGCCGCAGTGTTATCACTCAT
GGTTATGGCAGCACTGCATAATTCTCTTACTGTCATGCCATCCGTAAGATGCTTTTCTGTGACTGGTGAG
TACTCAACCAAGTCATTCTGAGAATAGTGTATGCGGCGACCGAGTTGCTCTTGCCCGGCGTCAATACGGG
ATAATACCGCGCCACATAGCAGAACTTTAAAAGTGCTCATCATTGGAAAACGTTCTTCGGGGCGAAAACT
CTCAAGGATCTTACCGCTGTTGAGATCCAGTTCGATGTAACCCACTCGTGCACCCAACTGATCTTCAGCA
TCTTTTACTTTCACCAGCGTTTCTGGGTGAGCAAAAACAGGAAGGCAAAATGCCGCAAAAAAGGGAATAA
GGGCGACACGGAAATGTTGAATACTCATACTCTTCCTTTTTCAATATTATTGAAGCATTTATCAGGGTTA
TTGTCTCATGAGCGGATACATATTTGAATGTATTTAGAAAAATAAACAAATAGGGGTTCCGCGCACATTT
CCCCGAAAAGTGCCACCTGACGTC
Features (pLannotate 1.2.2; 24 found; start..end, strand, type, name):
     28..80      -  misc_feature   bom (fragment): basis of mobility region from pBR322
    235..614     +  enhancer       CMV enhancer: human cytomegalovirus immediate early enhancer
    615..818     +  promoter       CMV promoter: human cytomegalovirus (CMV) immediate early promoter
    814..847     +  LTR            5' LTR (truncated) (fragment): truncated 5' long terminal repeat (LTR) from HIV-1
    863..881     +  promoter       T7 promoter: promoter for bacteriophage T7 RNA polymerase
   1040..1060    +  CDS            3xFLAG (fragment): three tandem FLAG® epitope tags
   1073..2167    +  CDS            GPR68: OGR1_HUMAN - Also known as OGR1. Experimental evidence at protein level: Swiss-Prot protein existence level 1. Proton-sensing receptor involved in pH homeostasis. May represents an osteoblastic pH sensor regulating cell-mediated responses to acidosis in bone. Mediates its action by association with G proteins that stimulates inositol phosphate (IP) production or Ca(2+) mobilization. The receptor is almost silent at pH 7.8 but fully activated at pH 6.8. Also functions as a metastasis suppressor gene in prostate cancer (By similarity). From Homo sapiens (Human).
   2180..2260    +  CDS            AVPR2 (fragment): V2R_HUMAN - Also known as ADHR, DIR, DIR3, V2R. Experimental evidence at protein level: Swiss-Prot protein existence level 1. Receptor for arginine vasopressin. The activity of this receptor is mediated by G proteins which activate adenylate cyclase. Involved in renal water reabsorption. From Homo sapiens (Human).
   2288..2901    +  CDS            TetR (fragment): tetracycline repressor TetR; tetR from transposon Tn10; TetR binds to the tetracycline operator tetO to inhibit transcription. This inhibition can be relieved by adding tetracycline or doxycycline.
   3053..3286    +  CDS            VP16 AD: transcriptional activation domain of herpes simplex virus protein VP16 (Triezenberg et al., 1988; Cousens et al., 1989); UL48
   3327..3551    +  polyA_signal   bGH poly(A) signal: bovine growth hormone polyadenylation signal
   3555..3576    +  promoter       SV40 promoter (fragment): SV40 enhancer and early promoter
   3597..4025    +  rep_origin     f1 ori (sequence partly withheld): f1 bacteriophage origin of replication; arrow indicates direction of (+) strand synthesis
   4039..4368    +  promoter       SV40 promoter: SV40 enhancer and early promoter
   4435..5226    +  CDS            neo: KKA2_KLEPN - Also known as kan, nptII. Experimental evidence at protein level: Swiss-Prot protein existence level 1. Resistance to kanamycin, neomycin, paromomycin, ribostamycin, butirosin and gentamicin B. From Klebsiella pneumoniae.
   5250..5408    +  CDS            ble (fragment): BLE_KLEPN - Experimental evidence at protein level: Swiss-Prot protein existence level 1. Binding protein with a strong affinity to the bleomycin family of antibiotics. Binds to CL990; an antimitotic-antibiotic compound. From Klebsiella pneumoniae.
   5403..5524    +  polyA_signal   SV40 poly(A) signal: SV40 polyadenylation signal
   5597..5613    -  protein_bind   lac operator: The lac repressor binds to the lac operator to inhibit transcription in E. coli. This inhibition can be relieved by adding lactose or isopropyl-β-D-thiogalactopyranoside (IPTG). lac repressor encoded by lacI
   5621..5651    -  promoter       lac promoter: promoter for the E. coli lac operon
   5666..5687    -  protein_bind   CAP binding site: CAP binding activates transcription in the presence of cAMP. E. coli catabolite activator protein
   5700..5792    -  CDS            lacI (fragment): lac repressor; lacI; The lac repressor binds to the lac operator to inhibit transcription in E. coli. This inhibition can be relieved by adding lactose or isopropyl-β-D-thiogalactopyranoside (IPTG).
   5975..6563    -  rep_origin     ori: high-copy-number ColE1/pMB1/pBR322/pUC origin of replication
   6734..7594    -  CDS            AmpR: β-lactamase; bla; confers resistance to ampicillin, carbenicillin, and related antibiotics
   7595..7699    -  promoter       AmpR promoter: bla
