[The description below was written by a language model from this plasmid's Addgene catalogue record and pLannotate feature annotations shown in this document.]
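Description:
GPR68-Tango is a mammalian expression plasmid from the PRESTO-Tango collection, built on an "empty Tango" backbone that derives from pcDNA3.1(+). It is maintained in E. coli as a high-copy plasmid through a ColE1/pUC-type origin and ampicillin resistance (AmpR with its own promoter), and it also carries an f1 origin. For selection in mammalian cells, an SV40 promoter drives a neomycin phosphotransferase gene followed by an SV40 polyadenylation signal, allowing G418 selection. Several short annotated fragments (HIV-1 LTR, ble, lacI, bom) appear to be backbone remnants or partial matches rather than functional parts.

The payload is a single fusion open reading frame driven by the CMV enhancer/promoter and terminated by the bGH polyadenylation signal; a T7 promoter lies just upstream. An N-terminal FLAG epitope supplied by the backbone precedes the 1,095 bp human GPR68 (OGR1) coding sequence, which encodes a proton-sensing G protein-coupled receptor. Downstream of the receptor is a fragment of the vasopressin V2 receptor (AVPR2), a tail generally used in Tango designs to strengthen arrestin recruitment, and then TetR joined to the VP16 activation domain, which together make up the tTA transcription factor. The feature table does not annotate a protease cleavage site between the receptor tail and tTA, although the Tango principle relies on one. In that scheme, receptor activation recruits arrestin, tTA is released from the receptor, and it then activates a tTA-responsive reporter supplied separately by the assay cell line. The construct is thus used for transcription-based readout of arrestin translocation at GPR68, as part of parallel screening across the human GPCR repertoire, and was produced under a programme focused on understudied druggable proteins.
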