Addgene plasmid #66371: GPR68-Tango
Purpose: Expression of G protein-coupled receptors for PRESTO-Tango: parallel receptorome expression and screening via transcriptional output, with transcriptional activation following arrestin translocation
Depositing lab: Bryan Roth. Publication: PRESTO-Tango as an open-source resource for interrogation of the druggable human GPCRome. Kroeze WK, Sassano MF, Huang XP, Lansu K, McCorvy JD, Giguere PM, Sciaky N, Roth BL. Nat Struct Mol Biol. 2015 May;22(5):362-9. doi: 10.1038/nsmb.3014. Epub 2015 Apr 20. PubMed 25895059.
Backbone
  Vector backbone: empty Tango
  Backbone size w/o insert (bp): 6632
  Vector type: Mammalian Expression
  Selectable markers: Neomycin (select with G418)
Growth in bacteria
  Bacterial resistance: Ampicillin, 100 μg/mL
  Growth temperature: 37°C
  Growth strain: DH5alpha
  Copy number: High Copy
Gene/Insert
  Gene/Insert name: GPR68 (alt name: OGR1)
  Species: H. sapiens (human)
  Insert size (bp): 1095
  Entrez Gene: GPR68 (a.k.a. GPR12A, OGR1)
  Promoter: CMV
  Tag / fusion protein: FLAG (N terminal on backbone)
  Cloning method: Restriction Enzyme; 5′ cloning site NotI (not destroyed); 3′ cloning site XhoI (unknown if destroyed)
  Sequencing primers: 5′ CMV-F; 3′ Tet-R
Terms and licenses: Academic/Nonprofit Terms; Industry Terms: Not Available to Industry
Depositor comments: Please note: Most of the PRESTO-Tango vectors do not contain the XhoI cut site downstream of the tTA sequence and instead carry an XbaI site. If you need to perform an XhoI digest we recommend sequencing with a forward primer at the C-terminus of tTA to determine which of the two sites is present. Suggested primer: 5-gagctccacttagacggcgagg-3. Original backbone was pcDNA3.1(+). These plasmids were generated as part of the Illuminating the Druggable Genome (IDG) program sponsored by the NIH Common Fund. The goal of this program is to identify, gather, and distribute information and resources for proteins that currently are not well-studied yet belong to commonly drug-targeted protein families: protein kinases, non-olfactory G-protein coupled receptors (GPCRs), and ion channels. The IDG program is designed to develop fundamental research tools for understudied proteins, elucidate their function, and disseminate the IDG-related resources and data to the greater scientific community.
How to cite: GPR68-Tango was a gift from Bryan Roth (Addgene plasmid # 66371 ; http://n2t.net/addgene:66371 ; RRID:Addgene_66371)
