>Addgene plasmid #66371 | GPR68-Tango | depositor partial sequence | sequence record 113355 | empty Tango
GACGGATCGGGAGATCTCCCGATCCCCTATGGTGCACTCTCAGTACAATCTGCTCTGATGCCGCATAGTT
AAGCCAGTATCTGCTCCCTGCTTGTGTGTTGGAGGTCGCTGAGTAGTGCGCGAGCAAAATTTAAGCTACA
ACAAGGCAAGGCTTGACCGACAATTGCATGAAGAATCTGCTTAGGGTTAGGCGTTTTGCGCTGCTTCGCG
ATGTACGGGCCAGATATACGCGTTGACATTGATTATTGACTAGTTATTAATAGTAATCAATTACGGGGTC
ATTAGTTCATAGCCCATATATGGAGTTCCGCGTTACATAACTTACGGTAAATGGCCCGCCTGGCTGACCG
CCCAACGACCCCCGCCCATTGACGTCAATAATGACGTATGTTCCCATAGTAACGCCAATAGGGACTTTCC
ATTGACGTCAATGGGTGGAGTATTTACGGTAAACTGCCCACTTGGCAGTACATCAAGTGTATCATATGCC
AAGTACGCCCCCTATTGACGTCAATGACGGTAAATGGCCCGCCTGGCATTATGCCCAGTACATGACCTTA
TGGGACTTTCCTACTTGGCAGTACATCTACGTATTAGTCATCGCTATTACCATGGTGATGCGGTTTTGGC
AGTACATCAATGGGCGTGGATAGCGGTTTGACTCACGGGGATTTCCAAGTCTCCACCCCATTGACGTCAA
TGGGAGTTTGTTTTGGCACCAAAATCAACGGGACTTTCCAAAATGTCGTAACAACTCCGCCCCATTGACG
CAAATGGGCGGTAGGCGTGTACGGTGGGAGGTCTATATAAGCAGAGCTCTCTGGCTAACTAGAGAACCCA
CTGCTTACTGGCTTATCGAAATTAATACGACTCACTATAGGGAGACCCAAGCTGGCTAGCGTTTAAACTT
AAGCTTGGTACCGAGCTCGGATCCACTAGTCCAGTGTGGTGGAATTCTGCAGATATCCAGCACAGTGGCG
GCCGCGCCACCATGAAGACGATCATCGCCCTGAGCTACATCTTCTGCCTGGTATTCGCCGACTACAAGGA
CGATGATGACGCCAGCATCGATACCGGTGGACGCACCCCACCCAGCCTGGGTCCCCAAGATGAGTCCTGC
ACCACCGCCAGCTCCTCCCTGGCCAAGGACACTTCATCGACCGGTGAGAACCTGTACTTCCAGCTAAGAT
TAGATAAAAGTAAAGTGATTAACAGCGCATTAGAGCTGCTTAATGAGGTCGGAATCGAAGGTTTAACAAC
CCGTAAACTCGCCCAGAAGCTAGGTGTAGAGCAGCCTACATTGTATTGGCATGTAAAAAATAAGCGGGCT
TTGCTCGACGCCTTAGCCATTGAGATGTTAGATAGGCACCATACTCACTTTTGCCCTTTAGAAGGGGAAA
GCTGGCAAGATTTTTTACGTAATAACGCTAAAAGTTTTAGATGTGCTTTACTAAGTCATCGCGATGGAGC
AAAAGTACATTTAGGTACACGGCCTACAGAAAAACAGTATGAAACTCTCGAAAATCAATTAGCCTTTTTA
TGCCAACAAGGTTTTTCACTAGAGAATGCATTATATGCACTCAGCGCTGTGGGGCATTTTACTTTAGGTT
GCGTATTGGAAGATCAAGAGCATCAAGTCGCTAAAGAAGAAAGGGAAACACCTACTACTGATAGTATGCC
GCCATTATTACGACAAGCTATCGAATTATTTGATCACCAAGGTGCAGAGCCAGCCTTCTTATTCGGCCTT
GAATTGATCATATGCGGATTAGAAAAACAACTTAAATGTGAAAGTGGGTCCGCGTACAGCCGCGCGCGTA
CGAAAAACAATTACGGGTCTACCATCGAGGGCCTGCTCGATCTCCCGGACGACGACGCCCCCGAAGAGGC
GGGGCTGGCGGCTCCGCGCCTGTCCTTTCTCCCCGCGGGACACACGCGCAGACTGTCGACGGCCCCCCCG
ACCGATGTCAGCCTGGGGGACGAGCTCCACTTAGACGGCGAGGACGTGGCGATGGCGCATGCCGACGCGC
TAGACGATTTCGATCTGGACATGTTGGGGGACGGGGATTCCCCGGGTCCGGGATTTACCCCCCACGACTC
CGCCCCCTACGGCGCTCTGGATATGGCCGACTTCGAGTTTGAGCAGATGTTTACCGATGCCCTTGGAATT
GACGAGTACGGTGGGTAGCTCGAGTCTAGAGGGCCCGTTTAAACCCGCTGATCAGCCTCGACTGTGCCTT
CTAGTTGCCAGCCATCTGTTGTTTGCCCCTCCCCCGTGCCTTCCTTGACCCTGGAAGGTGCCACTCCCAC
TGTCCTTTCCTAATAAAATGAGGAAATTGCATCGCATTGTCTGAGTAGGTGTCATTCTATTCTGGGGGGT
GGGGTGGGGCAGGACAGCAAGGGGGAGGATTGGGAAGACAATAGCAGGCATGCTGGGGATGCGGTGGGCT
CTATGGCTTCTGAGGCGGAAAGAACCAGCTGGGGCTCTAGGGGGTATCCCC
[124 nt withheld, positions 2502-2625]
C
[91 nt withheld, positions 2627-2717]
A
[49 nt withheld, positions 2719-2767]
CCTTTGACGTTGGAGTCCACGTTCTTT
[37 nt withheld, positions 2795-2831]
ACCCTATCTCGGTCTATTCTTTTGATTTATAAGGGATTTTGCCGATTTCGGCCTATTGGTTAAAAAATGA
GCTGATTTAACAAAAATTTAACGCGAATTAATTCTGTGGAATGTGTGTCAGTTAGGGTGTGGAAAGTCCC
CAGGCTCCCCAGCAGGCAGAAGTATGCAAAGCATGCATCTCAATTAGTCAGCAACCAGGTGTGGAAAGTC
CCCAGGCTCCCCAGCAGGCAGAAGTATGCAAAGCATGCATCTCAATTAGTCAGCAACCATAGTCCCGCCC
CTAACTCCGCCCATCCCGCCCCTAACTCCGCCCAGTTCCGCCCATTCTCCGCCCCATGGCTGACTAATTT
TTTTTATTTATGCAGAGGCCGAGGCCGCCTCTGCCTCTGAGCTATTCCAGAAGTAGTGAGGAGGCTTTTT
TGGAGGCCTAGGCTTTTGCAAAAAGCTCCCGGGAGCTTGTATATCCATTTTCGGATCTGATCAAGAGACA
GGATGAGGATCGTTTCGCATGATTGAACAAGATGGATTGCACGCAGGTTCTCCGGCCGCTTGGGTGGAGA
GGCTATTCGGCTATGACTGGGCACAACAGACAATCGGCTGCTCTGATGCCGCCGTGTTCCGGCTGTCAGC
GCAGGGGCGCCCGGTTCTTTTTGTCAAGACCGACCTGTCCGGTGCCCTGAATGAACTGCAGGACGAGGCA
GCGCGGCTATCGTGGCTGGCCACGACGGGCGTTCCTTGCGCAGCTGTGCTCGACGTTGTCACTGAAGCGG
GAAGGGACTGGCTGCTATTGGGCGAAGTGCCGGGGCAGGATCTCCTGTCATCTCACCTTGCTCCTGCCGA
GAAAGTATCCATCATGGCTGATGCAATGCGGCGGCTGCATACGCTTGATCCGGCTACCTGCCCATTCGAC
CACCAAGCGAAACATCGCATCGAGCGAGCACGTACTCGGATGGAAGCCGGTCTTGTCGATCAGGATGATC
TGGACGAAGAGCATCAGGGGCTCGCGCCAGCCGAACTGTTCGCCAGGCTCAAGGCGCGCATGCCCGACGG
CGAGGATCTCGTCGTGACCCATGGCGATGCCTGCTTGCCGAATATCATGGTGGAAAATGGCCGCTTTTCT
GGATTCATCGACTGTGGCCGGCTGGGTGTGGCGGACCGCTATCAGGACATAGCGTTGGCTACCCGTGATA
TTGCTGAAGAGCTTGGCGGCGAATGGGCTGACCGCTTCCTCGTGCTTTACGGTATCGCCGCTCCCGATTC
GCAGCGCATCGCCTTCTATCGCCTTCTTGACGAGTTCTTCTGAGCGGGACTCTGGGGTTCGAAATGACCG
ACCAAGCGACGCCCAACCTGCCATCACGAGATTTCGATTCCACCGCCGCCTTCTATGAAAGGTTGGGCTT
CGGAATCGTTTTCCGGGACGCCGGCTGGATGATCCTCCAGCGCGGGGATCTCATGCTGGAGTTCTTCGCC
CACCCCAACTTGTTTATTGCAGCTTATAATGGTTACAAATAAAGCAATAGCATCACAAATTTCACAAATA
AAGCATTTTTTTCACTGCATTCTAGTTGTGGTTTGTCCAAACTCATCAATGTATCTTATCATGTCTGTAT
ACCGTCGACCTCTAGCTAGAGCTTGGCGTAATCATGGTCATAGCTGTTTCCTGTGTGAAATTGTTATCCG
CTCACAATTCCACACAACATACGAGCCGGAAGCATAAAGTGTAAAGCCTGGGGTGCCTAATGAGTGAGCT
AACTCACATTAATTGCGTTGCGCTCACTGCCCGCTTTCCAGTCGGGAAACCTGTCGTGCCAGCTGCATTA
ATGAATCGGCCAACGCGCGGGGAGAGGCGGTTTGCGTATTGGGCGCTCTTCCGCTTCCTCGCTCACTGAC
TCGCTGCGCTCGGTCGTTCGGCTGCGGCGAGCGGTATCAGCTCACTCAAAGGCGGTAATACGGTTATCCA
CAGAATCAGGGGATAACGCAGGAAAGAACATGTGAGCAAAAGGCCAGCAAAAGGCCAGGAACCGTAAAAA
GGCCGCGTTGCTGGCGTTTTTCCATAGGCTCCGCCCCCCTGACGAGCATCACAAAAATCGACGCTCAAGT
CAGAGGTGGCGAAACCCGACAGGACTATAAAGATACCAGGCGTTTCCCCCTGGAAGCTCCCTCGTGCGCT
CTCCTGTTCCGACCCTGCCGCTTACCGGATACCTGTCCGCCTTTCTCCCTTCGGGAAGCGTGGCGCTTTC
TCATAGCTCACGCTGTAGGTATCTCAGTTCGGTGTAGGTCGTTCGCTCCAAGCTGGGCTGTGTGCACGAA
CCCCCCGTTCAGCCCGACCGCTGCGCCTTATCCGGTAACTATCGTCTTGAGTCCAACCCGGTAAGACACG
ACTTATCGCCACTGGCAGCAGCCACTGGTAACAGGATTAGCAGAGCGAGGTATGTAGGCGGTGCTACAGA
GTTCTTGAAGTGGTGGCCTAACTACGGCTACACTAGAAGAACAGTATTTGGTATCTGCGCTCTGCTGAAG
CCAGTTACCTTCGGAAAAAGAGTTGGTAGCTCTTGATCCGGCAAACAAACCACCGCTGGTAGCGGTTTTT
TTGTTTGCAAGCAGCAGATTACGCGCAGAAAAAAAGGATCTCAAGAAGATCCTTTGATCTTTTCTACGGG
GTCTGACGCTCAGTGGAACGAAAACTCACGTTAAGGGATTTTGGTCATGAGATTATCAAAAAGGATCTTC
ACCTAGATCCTTTTAAATTAAAAATGAAGTTTTAAATCAATCTAAAGTATATATGAGTAAACTTGGTCTG
ACAGTTACCAATGCTTAATCAGTGAGGCACCTATCTCAGCGATCTGTCTATTTCGTTCATCCATAGTTGC
CTGACTCCCCGTCGTGTAGATAACTACGATACGGGAGGGCTTACCATCTGGCCCCAGTGCTGCAATGATA
CCGCGAGACCCACGCTCACCGGCTCCAGATTTATCAGCAATAAACCAGCCAGCCGGAAGGGCCGAGCGCA
GAAGTGGTCCTGCAACTTTATCCGCCTCCATCCAGTCTATTAATTGTTGCCGGGAAGCTAGAGTAAGTAG
TTCGCCAGTTAATAGTTTGCGCAACGTTGTTGCCATTGCTACAGGCATCGTGGTGTCACGCTCGTCGTTT
GGTATGGCTTCATTCAGCTCCGGTTCCCAACGATCAAGGCGAGTTACATGATCCCCCATGTTGTGCAAAA
AAGCGGTTAGCTCCTTCGGTCCTCCGATCGTTGTCAGAAGTAAGTTGGCCGCAGTGTTATCACTCATGGT
TATGGCAGCACTGCATAATTCTCTTACTGTCATGCCATCCGTAAGATGCTTTTCTGTGACTGGTGAGTAC
TCAACCAAGTCATTCTGAGAATAGTGTATGCGGCGACCGAGTTGCTCTTGCCCGGCGTCAATACGGGATA
ATACCGCGCCACATAGCAGAACTTTAAAAGTGCTCATCATTGGAAAACGTTCTTCGGGGCGAAAACTCTC
AAGGATCTTACCGCTGTTGAGATCCAGTTCGATGTAACCCACTCGTGCACCCAACTGATCTTCAGCATCT
TTTACTTTCACCAGCGTTTCTGGGTGAGCAAAAACAGGAAGGCAAAATGCCGCAAAAAAGGGAATAAGGG
CGACACGGAAATGTTGAATACTCATACTCTTCCTTTTTCAATATTATTGAAGCATTTATCAGGGTTATTG
TCTCATGAGCGGATACATATTTGAATGTATTTAGAAAAATAAACAAATAGGGGTTCCGCGCACATTTCCC
CGAAAAGTGCCACCTGACGTC
