>Addgene plasmid #66371 | GPR68-Tango | depositor partial sequence | sequence record 113356 | GPR68
ATGGGGAACATCACTGCCGACAATAGCTCCATGAGCTGTACCATCGACCACACTATCCACCAGACCCTCG
CTCCCGTGGTTTACGTTACGGTACTTGTCGTAGGCTTCCCTGCCAACTGCCTCAGTCTCTACTTTGGGTA
CCTGCAGATAAAAGCTCGCAACGAGTTGGGAGTGTACTTGTGCAACCTGACAGTGGCAGACCTGTTCTAC
ATATGCTCCCTTCCCTTTTGGCTGCAGTACGTCCTCCAGCATGATAATTGGTCCCATGGTGACCTGAGCT
GCCAAGTGTGCGGGATTCTTCTTTATGAGAATATCTACATTTCCGTGGGATTCCTTTGCTGCATCAGCGT
GGACCGCTACCTGGCCGTAGCCCATCCTTTCCGATTCCACCAGTTCCGGACACTCAAGGCTGCAGTGGGG
GTTAGCGTGGTGATCTGGGCTAAAGAACTCCTGACCTCAATATACTTCTTGATGCACGAGGAAGTGATCG
AGGACGAGAATCAGCACAGGGTCTGCTTCGAGCACTACCCTATTCAAGCTTGGCAGCGAGCTATCAATTA
CTACAGATTTCTCGTGGGGTTCCTGTTTCCTATCTGTCTGCTGCTGGCCTCCTACCAGGGAATCCTGCGA
GCCGTTCGCCGCAGCCATGGTACTCAGAAATCTCGCAAAGACCAAATTCAGAGACTTGTGCTCAGCACTG
TGGTCATTTTCCTCGCGTGCTTCCTGCCATATCATGTGTTGCTGCTGGTCAGAAGCGTGTGGGAGGCATC
TTGTGACTTCGCCAAGGGAGTCTTTAACGCCTATCATTTCAGTCTCCTTCTGACATCTTTCAATTGTGTC
GCCGATCCTGTGCTCTATTGCTTCGTTTCCGAAACAACTCATAGGGATCTTGCACGCCTCCGCGGAGCTT
GCCTGGCCTTCCTTACATGTTCAAGGACCGGCAGGGCACGCGAAGCATATCCGCTGGGTGCCCCAGAGGC
TTCTGGTAAGTCAGGCGCGCAAGGAGAGGAGCCGGAACTGCTTACCAAGCTCCACCCCGCTTTTCAAACC
CCCAACTCCCCCGGGTCCGGCGGCTTTCCAACCGGGAGACTTGCA
