>Addgene plasmid #66371 | GPR68-Tango | addgene partial sequence | sequence record 119850 | CMV-F 5'-CGCAAATGGGCGGTAGGCGTG-3'
GCTCTCTGGCTAACTAGAGAACCCACTGCTTACTGGCTTATCGAAATTAATACGACTCACTATAGGGAGA
CCCAAGCTGGCTAGCGTTTAAACTTAAGCTTGGTACCGAGCTCGGATCCACTAGTCCAGTGTGGTGGAAT
TCTGCAGATATCCAGCACAGTGGCGGCCGCGCCACCATGAAGACGATCATCGCCCTGAGCTACATCTTCT
GCCTGGTATTCGCCGACTACAAGGACGATGATGACGCCAGCATCGATATGGGGAACATCACTGCCGACAA
TAGCTCCATGAGCTGTACCATCGACCACACTATCCACCAGACCCTCGCTCCCGTGGTTTACGTTACGGTA
CTTGTCGTAGGCTTCCCTGCCAACTGCCTCAGTCTCTACTTTGGGTACCTGCAGATAAAAGCTCGCAACG
AGTTGGGAGTGTACTTGTGCAACCTGACAGTGGCAGACCTGTTCTACATATGCTCCCTTCCCTTTTGGCT
GCAGTACGTCCTCCAGCATGATAATTGGTCCCATGGTGACCTGAGCTGCCAAGTGTGCGGGATTCTTCTT
TATGAGAATATCTACATTTCCGTGGGATTCCTTTGCTGCATCAGCGTGGACCGCTACCTGGCCGTAGCCC
ATCCTTTCCGATTCCACCAGTTCCGGACACTCAAGGCTGCAGTGGGGGTTAGCGTGGTGATCTGGGCTAA
AGAACTCCTGACCTCAATATACTTCTTGATGCACGAGGAAGTGATCGAGGACGAGAATCAGCACAGGGTC
TGCTTCGAGCACTACCCTATTCAAGCTTGGCAGCGAGCTATCAATTACTACAGATTTCTCGTGGGGTTCC
TGTTTCCTATCTGTCTGCTGCTGGCCTCCTACCAGGGAATCCTGCGAGCCGTTCGCCGCAGCCATGGTAC
TCAGAAATCTCGCAAAGACCAAATTCAGAGACTTGTGCTCAGCACTGTGGTCATTTTCCTCGCGTGCTT
