>Addgene plasmid #66371 | GPR68-Tango | addgene partial sequence | sequence record 119851 | Tet-R 5'-GGCGAGTTTACGGGTTGTTA-3'
GCTCTAATGCGCTGTTAATCACTTTACTTTTATCTAATCTTAGCTGGAAGTACAGGTTCTCACCGGTCGA
TGAAGTGTCCTTGGCCAGGGAGGAGCTGGCGGTGGTGCAGGACTCATCTTGGGGACCCAGGCTGGGTGGG
GTGCGTCCACCGGTATCGATTGCAAGTCTCCCGGTTGGAAAGCCGCCGGACCCGGGGGAGTTGGGGGTTT
GAAAAGCGGGGTGGAGCTTGGTAAGCAGTTCCGGCTCCTCTCCTTGCGCGCCTGACTTACCAGAAGCCTC
TGGGGCACCCAGCGGATATGCTTCGCGTGCCCTGCCGGTCCTTGAACATGTAAGGAAGGCCAGGCAAGCT
CCGCGGAGGCGTGCAAGATCCCTATGAGTTGTTTCGGAAACGAAGCAATAGAGCACAGGATCGGCGACAC
AATTGAAAGATGTCAGAAGGAGACTGAAATGATAGGCGTTAAAGACTCCCTTGGCGAAGTCACAAGATGC
CTCCCACACGCTTCTGACCAGCAGCAACACATGATATGGCAGGAAGCACGCGAGGAAAATGACCACAGTG
CTGAGCACAAGTCTCTGAATTTGGTCTTTGCGAGATTTCTGAGTACCATGGCTGCGGCGAACGGCTCGCA
GGATTCCCTGGTAGGAGGCCAGCAGCAGACAGATAGGAAACAGGAACCCCACGAGAAATCTGTAGTAATT
GATAGCTCGCTGCCAAGCTTGAATAGGGTAGTGCTCGAAGCAGACCCTGTGCTGATTCTCGTCCTCGATC
ACTTCCTCGTGCATCAAGAAGTATATTGAGGTCAGGAGTTCTTTAGCCCAGATCACCACGCTAACCCCCA
CTGCAGCCTTGAGTGTCCGGAACTGGTGGAATCGGAAAGGATGGGCTACGGCCAGGTAGCGGTCCACGCT
GATGCAGCAAAGGAATCCCACGGAAATGTAGATATTCTCATAAAGAAGAATCCCGCACACTTGGCAGCTC
AGGTCACCATGGGACCAATTATCATGCTGGAG
